Addgene plasmid #70447: R777-E163 Hs.PIK3CA
Purpose: Gateway ORF clone of human PIK3CA [NM_006218.2] with stop codon (for native or N-terminal fusions)
Depositing lab: Dominic Esposito. Depositing organization: National Cancer Institute (NCI).
Backbone
  Vector backbone: pDonor-255
  Backbone size w/o insert (bp): 2693
  Vector type: Gateway Entry Clone
Growth in bacteria
  Bacterial resistance: Spectinomycin, 50 μg/mL
  Growth temperature: 37°C
  Growth strain: DH10B
  Copy number: High Copy
Gene/Insert
  Gene/Insert name: PIK3CA (alt name: NM_006218.2)
  Species: H. sapiens (human)
  Insert size (bp): 3207
  Entrez Gene: PIK3CA (a.k.a. CCM4, CLAPO, CLOVE, CWS5, HMH, MCAP, MCM, MCMTC, PI3K, PI3K-alpha, p110-alpha)
  Cloning method: Gateway Cloning
  Sequencing primers: 5′ M13F 23-mer (5'-CCCAGTCACGACGTTGTAAAACG); 3′ attLR 23-mer (5'-TAACATCAGAGATTTTGAGACAC)
Terms and licenses: Academic/Nonprofit Terms; Industry Terms: Not Available to Industry
How to cite: R777-E163 Hs.PIK3CA was a gift from Dominic Esposito (Addgene plasmid # 70447 ; http://n2t.net/addgene:70447 ; RRID:Addgene_70447)
