[The description below was written by a language model from this plasmid's Addgene catalogue record and pLannotate feature annotations shown in this document.]
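Description:
R777-E163 Hs.PIK3CA is a Gateway entry clone built on the pDonor-255 backbone and carrying the full-length human PIK3CA open reading frame (reference transcript NM_006218.2). This gene encodes the p110-alpha catalytic subunit of phosphoinositide 3-kinase, which converts PtdIns(4,5)P2 to PIP3 and thereby recruits PH-domain proteins such as AKT1 and PDPK1 to the membrane. The plasmid is about 5.9 kb. It is propagated in E. coli from a high-copy ColE1/pUC-type origin and selected with spectinomycin through an aadA (SmR) aminoglycoside adenylyltransferase gene. That gene lies downstream of annotated fragments of a class 1 integron Pc promoter and a gentamicin acetyltransferase gene, which look like remnants of the resistance cassette's source. Short lacZα and lacI fragments are likewise vestigial backbone sequence. The rrnB T1 and T2 terminators sit upstream of the cloning region, where such elements generally insulate the insert from read-through transcription.

The roughly 3.2 kb ORF is flanked by attL recombination sites. The automated annotation labels the upstream site attL3 and the downstream one a fragment of attL2, so the exact identity of the upstream site should be checked against the sequence rather than assumed. No promoter drives the insert, as is normal for an entry clone, which serves as a transfer intermediate rather than an expression vector. An LR Clonase reaction moves the ORF into a destination vector that supplies the promoter, tags and host-specific elements. Because the clone retains its native stop codon, it suits untagged (native) expression or N-terminal fusions, but not C-terminal tagging. The record does not specify any particular downstream application.
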