Features (pLannotate 1.2.2; 11 found; start..end, strand, type, name):
     18..54      -  CDS            lacZα (fragment): LacZα fragment of β-galactosidase; lacZ fragment
     85..180     +  protein_bind   attL3: mutant version of attL; recombination site for the Gateway® LR reaction LR Clonase™
    186..3389    +  CDS            PIK3CA: PK3CA_HUMAN - Experimental evidence at protein level: Swiss-Prot protein existence level 1. Phosphoinositide-3-kinase (PI3K) phosphorylates phosphatidylinositol (PI) and its phosphorylated derivatives at position 3 of the inositol ring to produce 3-phosphoinositides (PubMed:15135396, PubMed:23936502, PubMed:28676499). Uses ATP and PtdIns(4,5)P2 (phosphatidylinositol 4,5-bisphosphate) to generate phosphatidylinositol 3,4,5-trisphosphate (PIP3) (PubMed:15135396, PubMed:28676499). PIP3 plays a key role by recruiting PH domain- containing proteins to the membrane, including AKT1 and PDPK1, activat
   3397..3490    -  protein_bind   attL2 (fragment): mutant version of attL; recombination site for the Gateway® LR reaction LR Clonase™
   3605..3628    +  promoter       Pc promoter (fragment): intI1 (promoter lies within the coding sequence); class 1 integron promoter
   3804..3860    +  CDS            GmR (fragment): gentamycin acetyltransferase; aacC1; confers resistance to gentamycin
   3867..4658    +  CDS            SmR: aminoglycoside adenylyltransferase (Murphy, 1985); aadA; confers resistance to spectinomycin and streptomycin
   4751..5339    +  rep_origin     ori: high-copy-number ColE1/pMB1/pBR322/pUC origin of replication
   5522..5614    +  CDS            lacI (fragment): lac repressor; lacI; The lac repressor binds to the lac operator to inhibit transcription in E. coli. This inhibition can be relieved by adding lactose or isopropyl-β-D-thiogalactopyranoside (IPTG).
   5669..5696    -  terminator     rrnB T2 terminator: transcription terminator T2 from the E. coli rrnB gene
   5828..5871    +  terminator     rrnB T1 terminator: Escherichia coli rrnB; transcription terminator T1 from the E. coli rrnB gene
>Addgene plasmid #70447 | R777-E163 Hs.PIK3CA | depositor full sequence | sequence record 125896 | Full Sequence
TTAACGCTAGCATGGATGTTTTCCCAGTCACGACGTTGTAAAACGACGGCCAGTCTTAAAATTCGAGCTC
GGTCCGAGGATCCGAAATAATGATTTTATTTTGACTGATAGTGACCTGTTCGTTGCAACAAATTGATAAG
CAATGCTTTTTTATAATGCCAACTTTGTACAAAAAAGTTGGCACCATGCCTCCACGACCATCATCAGGTG
AACTGTGGGGCATCCACTTGATGCCCCCAAGAATCCTAGTAGAATGTTTACTACCAAATGGAATGATAGT
GACTTTAGAATGCCTCCGTGAGGCTACATTAATAACCATAAAGCATGAACTATTTAAAGAAGCAAGAAAA
TACCCCCTCCATCAACTTCTTCAAGATGAATCTTCTTACATTTTCGTAAGTGTTACTCAAGAAGCAGAAA
GGGAAGAATTTTTTGATGAAACAAGACGACTTTGTGACCTTCGGCTTTTTCAACCCTTTTTAAAAGTAAT
TGAACCAGTAGGCAACCGTGAAGAAAAGATCCTCAATCGAGAAATTGGTTTTGCTATCGGCATGCCAGTG
TGTGAATTTGATATGGTTAAAGATCCAGAAGTACAGGACTTCCGAAGAAATATTCTGAACGTTTGTAAAG
AAGCTGTGGATCTTAGGGACCTCAATTCACCTCATAGTAGAGCAATGTATGTCTATCCTCCAAATGTAGA
ATCTTCACCAGAATTGCCAAAGCACATATATAATAAATTAGATAAAGGGCAAATAATAGTGGTGATCTGG
GTAATAGTTTCTCCAAATAATGACAAGCAGAAGTATACTCTGAAAATCAACCATGACTGTGTACCAGAAC
AAGTAATTGCTGAAGCAATCAGGAAAAAAACTCGAAGTATGTTGCTATCCTCTGAACAACTAAAACTCTG
TGTTTTAGAATATCAGGGCAAGTATATTTTAAAAGTGTGTGGATGTGATGAATACTTCCTAGAAAAATAT
CCTCTGAGTCAGTATAAGTATATAAGAAGCTGTATAATGCTTGGGAGGATGCCCAATTTGATGTTGATGG
CTAAAGAAAGCCTTTATTCTCAACTGCCAATGGACTGTTTTACAATGCCATCTTATTCCAGACGCATTTC
CACAGCTACACCATATATGAATGGAGAAACATCTACAAAATCCCTTTGGGTTATAAATAGTGCACTCAGA
ATAAAAATTCTTTGTGCAACCTACGTGAATGTAAATATTCGAGACATTGATAAGATCTATGTTCGAACAG
GTATCTACCATGGAGGAGAACCCTTATGTGACAATGTGAACACTCAAAGAGTACCTTGTTCCAATCCCAG
GTGGAATGAATGGCTGAATTATGATATATACATTCCTGATCTTCCTCGTGCTGCTCGACTTTGCCTTTCC
ATTTGCTCTGTTAAAGGCCGAAAGGGTGCTAAAGAGGAACACTGTCCATTGGCATGGGGAAATATAAACT
TGTTTGATTACACAGACACTCTAGTATCTGGAAAAATGGCTTTGAATCTTTGGCCAGTACCTCATGGATT
AGAAGATTTGCTGAACCCTATTGGTGTTACTGGATCAAATCCAAATAAAGAAACTCCATGCTTAGAGTTG
GAGTTTGACTGGTTCAGCAGTGTGGTAAAGTTCCCAGATATGTCAGTGATTGAAGAGCATGCCAATTGGT
CTGTATCCCGAGAAGCAGGATTTAGCTATTCCCACGCAGGACTGAGTAACAGACTAGCTAGAGACAATGA
ATTAAGGGAAAATGACAAAGAACAGCTCAAAGCAATTTCTACACGAGATCCTCTCTCTGAAATCACTGAG
CAGGAGAAAGATTTTCTATGGAGTCACAGACACTATTGTGTAACTATCCCCGAAATTCTACCCAAATTGC
TTCTGTCTGTTAAATGGAATTCTAGAGATGAAGTAGCCCAGATGTATTGCTTGGTAAAAGATTGGCCTCC
AATCAAACCTGAACAGGCTATGGAACTTCTGGACTGTAATTACCCAGATCCTATGGTTCGAGGTTTTGCT
GTTCGGTGCTTGGAAAAATATTTAACAGATGACAAACTTTCTCAGTATTTAATTCAGCTAGTACAGGTCC
TAAAATATGAACAATATTTGGATAACTTGCTTGTGAGATTTTTACTGAAGAAAGCATTGACTAATCAAAG
GATTGGGCACTTTTTCTTTTGGCATTTAAAATCTGAGATGCACAATAAAACAGTTAGCCAGAGGTTTGGC
CTGCTTTTGGAGTCCTATTGTCGTGCATGTGGGATGTATTTGAAGCACCTGAATAGGCAAGTCGAGGCAA
TGGAAAAGCTCATTAACTTAACTGACATTCTCAAACAGGAGAAGAAGGATGAAACACAAAAGGTACAGAT
GAAGTTTTTAGTTGAGCAAATGAGGCGACCAGATTTCATGGATGCTCTACAGGGCTTTCTGTCTCCTCTA
AACCCTGCTCATCAACTAGGAAACCTCAGGCTTGAAGAGTGTCGAATTATGTCCTCTGCAAAAAGGCCAC
TGTGGTTGAATTGGGAGAACCCAGACATCATGTCAGAGTTACTGTTTCAGAACAATGAGATCATCTTTAA
AAATGGGGATGATTTACGGCAAGATATGCTAACACTTCAAATTATTCGTATTATGGAAAATATCTGGCAA
AATCAAGGTCTTGATCTTCGAATGTTACCTTATGGTTGTCTGTCAATCGGTGACTGTGTGGGACTTATTG
AGGTGGTGCGAAATTCTCACACTATTATGCAAATTCAGTGCAAAGGCGGCTTGAAAGGTGCACTGCAGTT
CAACAGCCACACACTACATCAGTGGCTCAAAGACAAGAACAAAGGAGAAATATATGATGCAGCCATTGAC
CTGTTTACACGTTCATGTGCTGGATACTGTGTAGCTACCTTCATTTTGGGAATTGGAGATCGTCACAATA
GTAACATCATGGTGAAAGACGATGGACAACTGTTTCATATAGATTTTGGACACTTTTTGGATCACAAGAA
GAAAAAATTTGGTTATAAACGAGAACGTGTGCCATTTGTTTTGACACAGGATTTCTTAATAGTGATTAGT
AAAGGAGCCCAAGAATGCACAAAGACAAGAGAATTTGAGAGGTTTCAGGAGATGTGTTACAAGGCTTATC
TAGCTATTCGACAGCATGCCAATCTCTTCATAAATCTTTTCTCAATGATGCTTGGCTCTGGAATGCCAGA
ACTACAATCTTTTGATGACATTGCATACATTCGAAAGACCCTAGCCTTAGATAAAACTGAGCAAGAGGCT
TTGGAGTATTTCATGAAACAAATGAATGATGCACATCATGGTGGCTGGACAACAAAAATGGATTGGATCT
TCCACACAATTAAACAGCATGCATTGAACTAATCAACTTTCTTGTACAAAGTTGGCATTATAGGAAAGCA
TTGCTTATCAATTTGTTGCAACGAACAGGTCACTATCAGTCAAAATAAAATCATTATTTGCATGCAAGCT
TAGATCCTCTAGACCAGCCAGGACAGAAATGCCTCGACTTCGCTGCTACCCAAGGTTGCCGGGTGACGCA
CACCGTGGAAACGGATGAAGGCACGAACCCAGTGGACATAAGCCTGTTCGGTTCGTAAGCTGTAATGCAA
GTAGCGTATGCGCTCACGCAACTGGTCCAGAACCTTGACCGAACGCAGCGGTGGTAACGGCGCAGTGGCG
GTTTTCATGGCTTGTTATGACTGTTTTTTTGGGGTACAGTCTATGCCTCGGGCATCCAAGCAGCAAGCGC
GTTACGCCGTGGGTCGATGTTTGATGTTATGGAGCAGCAACGATGTTACGCAGCAGGGCAGTCGCCCTAA
AACAAAGTTAAACATTATGAGGGAAGCGGTGATCGCCGAAGTATCGACTCAACTATCAGAGGTAGTTGGC
GTCATCGAGCGCCATCTCGAACCGACGTTGCTGGCCGTACATTTGTACGGCTCCGCAGTGGATGGCGGCC
TGAAGCCACACAGTGATATTGATTTGCTGGTTACGGTGACCGTAAGGCTTGATGAAACAACGCGGCGAGC
TTTGATCAACGACCTTTTGGAAACTTCGGCTTCCCCTGGAGAGAGCGAGATTCTCCGCGCTGTAGAAGTC
ACCATTGTTGTGCACGACGACATCATTCCGTGGCGTTATCCAGCTAAGCGCGAACTGCAATTTGGAGAAT
GGCAGCGCAATGACATTCTTGCAGGTATCTTCGAGCCAGCCACGATCGACATTGATCTGGCTATCTTGCT
GACAAAAGCAAGAGAACATAGCGTTGCCTTGGTAGGTCCAGCGGCGGAGGAACTCTTTGATCCGGTTCCT
GAACAGGATCTATTTGAGGCGCTAAATGAAACCTTAACGCTATGGAACTCGCCGCCCGACTGGGCTGGCG
ATGAGCGAAATGTAGTGCTTACGTTGTCCCGCATTTGGTACAGCGCAGTAACCGGCAAAATCGCGCCGAA
GGATGTCGCTGCCGACTGGGCAATGGAGCGCCTGCCGGCCCAGTATCAGCCCGTCATACTTGAAGCTAGA
CAGGCTTATCTTGGACAAGAAGAAGATCGCTTGGCCTCGCGCGCAGATCAGTTGGAAGAATTTGTCCACT
ACGTGAAAGGCGAGATCACCAAGGTAGTCGGCAAATAACCCTCGAGCCACCCATGACCAAAATCCCTTAA
CGTGAGTTACGCGTCGTTCCACTGAGCGTCAGACCCCGTAGAAAAGATCAAAGGATCTTCTTGAGATCCT
TTTTTTCTGCGCGTAATCTGCTGCTTGCAAACAAAAAAACCACCGCTACCAGCGGTGGTTTGTTTGCCGG
ATCAAGAGCTACCAACTCTTTTTCCGAAGGTAACTGGCTTCAGCAGAGCGCAGATACCAAATACTGTCCT
TCTAGTGTAGCCGTAGTTAGGCCACCACTTCAAGAACTCTGTAGCACCGCCTACATACCTCGCTCTGCTA
ATCCTGTTACCAGTGGCTGCTGCCAGTGGCGATAAGTCGTGTCTTACCGGGTTGGACTCAAGACGATAGT
TACCGGATAAGGCGCAGCGGTCGGGCTGAACGGGGGGTTCGTGCACACAGCCCAGCTTGGAGCGAACGAC
CTACACCGAACTGAGATACCTACAGCGTGAGCATTGAGAAAGCGCCACGCTTCCCGAAGGGAGAAAGGCG
GACAGGTATCCGGTAAGCGGCAGGGTCGGAACAGGAGAGCGCACGAGGGAGCTTCCAGGGGGAAACGCCT
GGTATCTTTATAGTCCTGTCGGGTTTCGCCACCTCTGACTTGAGCGTCGATTTTTGTGATGCTCGTCAGG
GGGGCGGAGCCTATGGAAAAACGCCAGCAACGCGGCCTTTTTACGGTTCCTGGCCTTTTGCTGGCCTTTT
GCTCACATGTTCTTTCCTGCGTTATCCCCTGATTCTGTGGATAACCGTATTACCGCCTTTGAGTGAGCTG
ATACCGCTCGCCGCAGCCGAACGACCGAGCGCAGCGAGTCAGTGAGCGAGGAAGCGGAAGAGCGCCCAAT
ACGCAAACCGCCTCTCCCCGCGCGTTGGCCGATTCATTAATGCAGCTGGCACGACAGGTTTCCCGACTGG
AAAGCGGGCAGTGAGCGCAACGCAATTAATACGCGTACCGCTAGCCAGGAAGAGTTTGTAGAAACGCAAA
AAGGCCATCCGTCAGGATGGCCTTCTGCTTAGTTTGATGCCTGGCAGTTTATGGCGGGCGTCCTGCCCGC
CACCCTCCGGGCCGTTGCTTCACAACGTTCAAATCCGCTCCCGGCGGATTTGTCCTACTCAGGAGAGCGT
TCACCGACAAACAACAGATAAAACGAAAGGCCCAGTCTTCCGACTGAGCCTTTCGTTTTATTTGATGCCT
GGCAGTTCCCTACTCTCGCG
