>Addgene plasmid #70447 | R777-E163 Hs.PIK3CA | addgene partial sequence | sequence record 132217 | pCR8_R1 5'-cgaaccgaacaggcttatgt-3'
GGTGTGCGTCACCCGGCAACCTTGGGTAGCAGCGAAGTCGAGGCATTTCTGTCCTGGCTGGTCTAGAGGA
TCTAAGCTTGCATGCAAATAATGATTTTATTTTGACTGATAGTGACCTGTTCGTTGCAACAAATTGATAA
GCAATGCTTTCCTATAATGCCAACTTTGTACAAGAAAGTTGATTAGTTCAATGCATGCTGTTTAATTGTG
TGGAAGATCCAATCCATTTTTGTTGTCCAGCCACCATGATGTGCATCATTCATTTGTTTCATGAAATACT
CCAAAGCCTCTTGCTCAGTTTTATCTAAGGCTAGGGTCTTTCGAATGTATGCAATGTCATCAAAAGATTG
TAGTTCTGGCATTCCAGAGCCAAGCATCATTGAGAAAAGATTTATGAAGAGATTGGCATGCTGTCGAATA
GCTAGATAAGCCTTGTAACACATCTCCTGAAACCTCTCAAATTCTCTTGTCTTTGTGCATTCTTGGGCTC
CTTTACTAATCACTATTAAGAAATCCTGTGTCAAAACAAATGGCACACGTTCTCGTTTATAACCAAATTT
TTTCTTCTTGTGATCCAAAAAGTGTCCAAAATCTATATGAAACAGTTGTCCATCGTCTTTCACCATGATG
TTACTATTGTGACGATCTCCAATTCCCAAAATGAAGGTAGCTACACAGTATCCAGCACATGAACGTGTAA
ACAGGTCAATGGCTGCATCATATATTTCTCCTTTGTTCTTGTCTTTGAGCCACTGATGTAGTGTGTGGCT
GTTGAACTGCAGTGCACCTTTCAAGCCGCCTTTGCACTGAATTTGCATAATAGTGTGAGAATTTCGCACC
ACCTCAATAAGTCCCACACAGTCACCGATTGACAGACAACCATAAGGTAACATTCGAAGATCAAGACCTT
GATTTTGCCAGATATTTTCCATAATACGAATAATTTGAAGTGTTAGCATATCTTGCCGTAAATCATCCCC
ATTTTTAAAGATGATCTCATTGTTCTGAAACAGTAACTCTGACATGATGTC
